>Addgene plasmid #56298 | Clover-Calnexin-N-14 | depositor partial sequence | sequence record 87203 | insert sequence
CCGTCAGATCCGCTAGCGCTACCGGACTCAGATCTCGAGACCGCCATGGAAGGGAAGTGGTTGCTGTGTA
TGTTACTGGTGCTTGGAACTGCTATTGTTGAGGCTCATGATGGACATGATGATGATGTGATTGATATTGA
GGATGACCTTGACGATGTCATTGAAGAGGTAGAAGACTCAAAACCAGATACCACTGCTCCTCCTTCATCT
CCCAAGGTTACTTACAAAGCTCCAGTTCCAACAGGGGAAGTATATTTTGCTGATTCTTTTGACAGAGGAA
CTCTGTCAGGGTGGATTTTATCCAAAGCCAAGAAAGACGATACCGATGATGAAATTGCCAAATATGATGG
AAAGTGGGAGGTAGAGGAAATGAAGGAGTCAAAGCTTCCAGGTGATAAAGGACTTGTGTTGATGTCTCGG
GCCAAGCATCATGCCATCTCTGCTAAACTGAACAAGCCCTTCCTGTTTGACACCAAGCCTCTCATTGTTC
AGTATGAGGTTAATTTCCAAAATGGAATAGAATGTGGTGGTGCCTATGTGAAACTGCTTTCTAAAACACC
AGAACTCAACCTGGATCAGTTCCATGACAAGACCCCTTATACGATTATGTTTGGTCCAGATAAATGTGGA
GAGGACTATAAACTGCACTTCATCTTCCGACACAAAAACCCCAAAACGGGTATCTATGAAGAAAAACATG
CTAAGAGGCCAGATGCAGATCTGAAGACCTATTTTACTGATAAGAAAACACATCTTTACACACTAATCTT
GAATCCAGATAATAGTTTTGAAATACTGGTTGACCAATCTGTGGTGAATAGTGGAAATCTGCTCAATGAC
ATGACTCCTCCTGTAAATCCTTCACGTGAAATTGAGGACCCAGAAGACCGGAAGCCCGAGGATTGGGATG
AAAGACCAAAAATCCCAGATCCAGAAGCTGTCAAGCCAGATGACTGGGATGAAGATGCCCCTGCTAAGAT
TCCAGATGAAGAGGCCACAAAACCCGAAGGCTGGTTAGATGATGAGCCTGAGTACGTACCTGATCCAGAC
GCAGAGAAACCTGAGGATTGGGATGAAGACATGGATGGAGAATGGGAGGCTCCTCAGATTGCCAACCCTA
GATGTGAGTCAGCTCCTGGATGTGGTGTCTGGCAGCGACCTGTGATTGACAACCCCAATTATAAAGGCAA
ATGGAAGCCTCCTATGATTGACAATCCCAGTTACCAGGGAATCTGGAAACCCAGGAAAATACCAAATCCA
GATTTCTTTGAAGATCTGGAACCTTTCAGAATGACTCCTTTTAGTGCTATTGGTTTGGAGCTGTGGTCCA
TGACCTCTGACATTTTTTTTGACAACTTTATCATTTGTGCTGATCGAAGAATAGTTGATGATTGGGCCAA
TGATGGATGGGGCCTGAAGAAAGCTGCTGATGGGGCTGCTGAGCCAGGCGTTGTGGGGCAGATGAACGAG
GCAGCTGAAGAGCGCCCGTGGCTGTGGGTAGTCTATATTCTAACTGTAGCCCTTCCTGTGTTCCTGGTTA
TCCTCTTCTGCTGTTCTGGAAAGAAACAGACCAGTGGTATGGAGTATAAGAAAACTGATGCACCTCAACC
GGATGTGAAGGAAGAGGAAGAAGAGAAGGAAGAGGAAAAGGACAAGGGAGATGAGGAGGAGGAAGGAGAA
GAGAAACTTGAAGAGAAACAGAAAAGTGATGCTGAAGAAGATGGTGGCACTGTCAGTCAAGAGGAGGAAG
ACAGAAAACCTAAAGCAGAGGAGGATGAAATTTTGAACAGATCACCAAGAAACAGAAAGCCACGAAGAGA
GGGGGGTGCGTCAGGCGGCAGCGGATCTGGACCGGTCGCCACCATGGTGAGCAAGGGCGAGGAGCTGTTC
ACCGGGGTGGTGCCCATCCTGGTCGAGCTGGACGGCGACGTAAACGGCCACAAGTTCAGCGTGTCCGGCG
AGGGCGAGGGCGATGCCACCTACGGCAAGCTGACCCTGAAGTTCATCTGCACCACCGGCAAGCTGCCCGT
GCCCTGGCCCACCCTCGTGACCACCTTGACCTACGGCGTGCAGTGCTTCGCCCGCTACCCCGACCACATG
AAGCAGCACGACTTCTTCAAGTCCGCCATGCCCGAAGGCTACGTCCAGGAGCGCACCATCTTCTTCAAGG
ACGACGGCAACTACAAGACCCGCGCCGAGGTGAAGTTCGAGGGCGACACCCTGGTGAACCGCATCGAGCT
GAAGGGCATCGACTTCAAGGAGGACGGCAACATCCTGGGGCACAAGCTGGAGTACAACTACAACAGCCAC
AAGGTCTATATCACCGCCGACAAGCAGAAGAACGGCATCAAGGTGAACTTCAAGACCCGCCACAACATCG
AGGACGGCAGCGTGCAGCTCGCCGACCACTACCAGCAGAACACCCCCATCGGCGACGGCCCCGTGCTGCT
GCCCGACAACCACTACCTGAGCACCCAGTCCAAGCTGAGCAAAGACCCCAACGAGAAGCGCGATCACATG
GTCCTGCTGGAGTTCGTGACCGCCGCCGGGATCACTCTCGGCATGGACGAGCTGTACAAGTAAGCGGCCG
CGACTCTAGATCATAATCAGCCATACCACATT
