>Addgene plasmid #56298 | Clover-Calnexin-N-14 | addgene partial sequence | sequence record 150715 | EGFP-N 5'-CGTCGCCGTCCAGCTCGACCAG-3'
CTTGCTCACCATGGTGGCGACCGGTGCGGCGACGGCCAGGCCGAGGAGGCCGAGCAGCAACGGCACGGAT
AGCAGCATGGTGGCGCTAGCGGATCTGACGGTTCACTAAACCAGCTCTGCTTATATAGACCTCCCACCGT
ACACGCCTACCGCCCATTTGCGTCAATGGGGCGGAGTTGTTACGACATTTTGGAAAGTCCCGTTGATTTT
GGTGCCAAAACAAACTCCCATTGACGTCAATGGGGTGGAGACTTGGAAATCCCCGTGAGTCAAACCGCTA
TCCACGCCCATTGATGTACTGCCAAAACCGCATCACCATGGTAATAGCGATGACTAATACGTAGATGTAC
TGCCAAGTAGGAAAGTCCCATAAGGTCATGTACTGGGCATAATGCCAGGCGGGCCATTTACCGTCATTGA
CGTCAATAGGGGGCGTACTTGGCATATGATACACTTGATGTACTGCCAAGTGGGCAGTTTACCGTAAATA
CTCCACCCATTGACGTCAATGGAAAGTCCCTATTGGCGTTACTATGGGAACATACGTCATTATTGACGTC
AATGGGCGGGGGTCGTTGGGCGGTCAGCCAGGCGGGCCATTTACCGTAAGTTATGTAACGCGGAACTCCA
TATATGGGCTATGAACTAATGACCCCGTAATTGATTACTATTAATAACTAATGCATGGCGGTAATACGGT
TATCCACAGAATCAGGGGATAACGCAGGAAAGAACATGTGAGCAAAAGGCCAGCAAAAGGCCAGGAACCG
TAAA
