[The description below was written by a language model from this plasmid's Addgene catalogue record.]
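Description:
Clover-Calnexin-N-14 is a mammalian expression plasmid built on the Clover-N1 backbone (about 4.75 kb without the insert), an N1-style fusion vector in which a gene of interest is placed upstream of the fluorescent protein coding sequence. It is propagated in E. coli as a high-copy plasmid under kanamycin selection, and it carries a neomycin resistance marker so that transfected mammalian cells can be selected with G418. No feature table accompanies the record, so details such as the origins of replication and the promoter driving the resistance marker are not stated. The listed sequencing primers suggest an SV40 polyadenylation signal downstream of the expression cassette.

The payload is human calnexin, carrying an I474N substitution, expressed from the CMV promoter for strong constitutive transcription in mammalian cells. Clover, a bright green fluorescent protein with recorded excitation and emission maxima of 505 and 515 nm, is fused to the C terminus of calnexin. The "N-14" in the name probably refers to the N1-type orientation and the length of the linker between the two proteins, although the record does not say so. Calnexin is a membrane-anchored chaperone resident in the endoplasmic reticulum, so the fusion carries Clover to that compartment, matching the stated localization.

The construct serves as a green ER marker for live- or fixed-cell fluorescence imaging after transient transfection or stable selection. It belongs to a set of localization fusions associated with work on bright green and red fluorescent proteins developed to improve FRET dynamic range.
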