Addgene plasmid #56298: Clover-Calnexin-N-14
Purpose: Localization: Endoplasmic Reticulum, Excitation: 505, Emission: 515
Depositing lab: Michael Davidson. Publication: Improving FRET dynamic range with bright green and red fluorescent proteins. Lam AJ, St-Pierre F, Gong Y, Marshall JD, Cranfill PJ, Baird MA, McKeown MR, Wiedenmann J, Davidson MW, Schnitzer MJ, Tsien RY, Lin MZ. Nat Methods. 2012 Sep 9. doi: 10.1038/nmeth.2171. PubMed 22961245.
Backbone
  Vector backbone: Clover-N1
  Backbone size w/o insert (bp): 4750
  Vector type: Mammalian Expression
  Selectable markers: Neomycin (select with G418)
Growth in bacteria
  Bacterial resistance: Kanamycin, 50 μg/mL
  Growth temperature: 37°C
  Growth strain: DH5alpha
  Copy number: High Copy
Gene/Insert
  Gene/Insert name: Calnexin (alt name: NM_001746.3)
  Species: H. sapiens (human)
  Mutation: I474N in Calnexin
  Promoter: CMV
  Tag / fusion protein: Clover (C terminal on backbone)
  Cloning method: Unknown
  Sequencing primers: 5′ CMV-F; 3′ SV40pA-R
Terms and licenses: Academic/Nonprofit Terms; Industry Terms
Depositor comments: . Excitation = 505; Emission = 515
How to cite: Clover-Calnexin-N-14 was a gift from Michael Davidson (Addgene plasmid # 56298)
